Addgene plasmid #140015: pAS_4xMma PylT_GFP 150TAG 6xHis
Purpose: Plasmid with 4xMmaPylT cassette and amber suppression reporter sfGFP 150 TAG stop; for transient transfection or stable piggyBac-mediated integration
Depositing lab: Simon Elsaesser. Depositing organization: Karolinska Institutet. Publication: Methanomethylophilus alvus Mx1201 provides basis for mutual orthogonal pyrrolysyl tRNA/aminoacyl-tRNA synthetase pairs in mammalian cells. Meineke B, Heimgartner J, Lafranchi L, Elsasser SJ. ACS Chem Biol. 2018 Sep 27. doi: 10.1021/acschembio.8b00571. PubMed 30260624.
Backbone
  Vector backbone: pAS
  Vector type: Mammalian Expression
  Selectable markers: Blasticidin
Growth in bacteria
  Bacterial resistance: Ampicillin, 100 μg/mL
  Growth temperature: 37°C
  Growth strain: NEB Stable
  Copy number: High Copy
Gene/Insert
  Gene/Insert name: sfGFP (alt name: 4xh7SK-Mma PylT cassette)
  Species: Aequorea victoria
  Insert size (bp): 750
  Mutation: 150TAG
  Promoter: EF1
  Tag / fusion protein: 6xHis (C terminal on insert)
  Cloning method: Restriction Enzyme; 5′ cloning site NheI (unknown if destroyed); 3′ cloning site NotI (unknown if destroyed)
Terms and licenses: Academic/Nonprofit Terms; Industry Terms: Not Available to Industry
How to cite: pAS_4xMma PylT_GFP 150TAG 6xHis was a gift from Simon Elsaesser (Addgene plasmid # 140015 ; http://n2t.net/addgene:140015 ; RRID:Addgene_140015)
