[The description below was written by a language model from this plasmid's Addgene catalogue record and pLannotate feature annotations shown in this document.]
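Description:
pAS_4xMma PylT_GFP 150TAG 6xHis is a mammalian expression plasmid on the pAS backbone that serves as a fluorescent reporter for amber stop codon suppression. It can be used by transient transfection or, according to the record, integrated stably into the genome by piggyBac transposition. The automated feature table does not label the transposon terminal repeats. In bacteria it is maintained through a high-copy ColE1/pUC-type origin and ampicillin resistance (AmpR). An f1 origin and remnants of a lacZα/lac promoter cloning region are also present.

The payload has two parts. The first is a cassette described as four copies of the Methanosarcina mazei pyrrolysyl tRNA (Mma PylT), each driven by a human 7SK Pol III promoter. The annotation software detected only three tRNA features, on the reverse strand upstream of the reporter, and did not annotate the 7SK promoters. The second is an EF-1α core promoter joined to a truncated HTLV-1 5' LTR segment, a common composite promoter. It drives superfolder GFP (annotated as the closely related oxGFP) carrying a TAG codon at position 150 and a C-terminal 6xHis tag. An EMCV IRES then allows translation of blasticidin S deaminase from the same transcript for selection of stable cells. This is followed by a partial WPRE and an SV40 polyadenylation signal.

Full-length, fluorescent, His-tagged GFP is made only when the amber codon is decoded by charged PylT. This requires a matching pyrrolysyl-tRNA synthetase, which this plasmid does not annotate and which is presumably supplied separately, plus a suitable non-canonical amino acid. The construct therefore reports the efficiency and orthogonality of PylRS/tRNA pairs for genetic code expansion in mammalian cells.
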