Features (pLannotate 1.2.2; 23 found; start..end, strand, type, name):
      1..105     -  promoter       AmpR promoter: bla
    158..586     -  rep_origin     f1 ori (sequence partly withheld): f1 bacteriophage origin of replication; arrow indicates direction of (+) strand synthesis
    591..746     -  CDS            lacZα (fragment): LacZα fragment of β-galactosidase; lacZ fragment
    748..867     +  CDS            B (fragment): PORTL_LAMBD - Experimental evidence at protein level: Swiss-Prot protein existence level 1. Forms the portal vertex of the capsid (PubMed:6228056, PubMed:6232391). This portal plays critical roles in head assembly, genome packaging, neck/tail attachment, and genome ejection (Probable). The portal protein multimerizes as a single ring-shaped homododecamer arranged around a central channel (PubMed:6232391). Binds to the terminase subunits to form the packaging machine (PubMed:7799432). From Escherichia phage lambda (Bacteriophage lambda).
   1380..1448    -  ncRNA          tRNA: Accession: RF00005 - tRNA
   2032..2100    -  ncRNA          tRNA: Accession: RF00005 - tRNA
   2361..2429    -  ncRNA          tRNA: Accession: RF00005 - tRNA
   2721..2932    +  promoter       EF-1α core promoter: core promoter for human elongation factor EF-1α
   2945..3213    +  LTR            5' LTR (truncated): truncated 5' long terminal repeat (LTR) from human T-cell leukemia virus (HTLV) type 1
   3253..3969    +  CDS            oxGFP: oxGFP is a basic (constitutively fluorescent) green fluorescent protein published in 2015, derived from Aequorea victoria.
   3976..3993    +  CDS            6xHis: 6xHis affinity tag
   4121..4583    +  misc_feature   IRES: internal ribosome entry site (IRES) of the encephalomyocarditis virus (EMCV)
   4609..5005    +  CDS            BSD (fragment): blasticidin S deaminase; Aspergillus terreus BSD; confers resistance to blasticidin
   5020..5126    +  misc_feature   WPRE (fragment): woodchuck hepatitis virus posttranscriptional regulatory element
   5135..5256    +  polyA_signal   SV40 poly(A) signal: SV40 polyadenylation signal
   5274..5366    +  ncRNA          G-CSF SLDE: Accession: RF00183 - G-CSF factor stem-loop destabilising element (SLDE)
   6063..6530    +  CDS            B (fragment): PORTL_LAMBD - Experimental evidence at protein level: Swiss-Prot protein existence level 1. Forms the portal vertex of the capsid (PubMed:6228056, PubMed:6232391). This portal plays critical roles in head assembly, genome packaging, neck/tail attachment, and genome ejection (Probable). The portal protein multimerizes as a single ring-shaped homododecamer arranged around a central channel (PubMed:6232391). Binds to the terminase subunits to form the packaging machine (PubMed:7799432). From Escherichia phage lambda (Bacteriophage lambda).
   6568..6584    -  protein_bind   lac operator: The lac repressor binds to the lac operator to inhibit transcription in E. coli. This inhibition can be relieved by adding lactose or isopropyl-β-D-thiogalactopyranoside (IPTG). lac repressor encoded by lacI
   6592..6622    -  promoter       lac promoter: promoter for the E. coli lac operon
   6637..6658    -  protein_bind   CAP binding site: CAP binding activates transcription in the presence of cAMP. E. coli catabolite activator protein
   6671..6763    -  CDS            lacI (fragment): lac repressor; lacI; The lac repressor binds to the lac operator to inhibit transcription in E. coli. This inhibition can be relieved by adding lactose or isopropyl-β-D-thiogalactopyranoside (IPTG).
   6946..7534    -  rep_origin     ori: high-copy-number ColE1/pMB1/pBR322/pUC origin of replication
   7705..8565    -  CDS            AmpR: β-lactamase; bla; confers resistance to ampicillin, carbenicillin, and related antibiotics
>Addgene plasmid #140015 | pAS_4xMma PylT_GFP 150TAG 6xHis | addgene full sequence | sequence record 297667 | Addgene NGS Result
ACTCTTCCTTTTTCAATATTATTGAAGCATTTATCAGGGTTATTGTCTCATGAGCGGATACATATTTGAA
TGTATTTAGAAAAATAAACAAATAGGGGTTCCGCGCACATTTCCCCGAAAAGTGCCACCTAAATTGTAAG
CGTTAATATTTTGTTAAAATTCGCGTTAAATTTTTGTTAAATCAGCTCATTTTTTAACCAATAGGCCGAA
ATCGGCAAAATCCCTTATAAATCAAAAGAATAGACCGAGATAGGGT
[37 nt withheld, positions 257-293]
AAAGAACGTGGACTCCAACGTCAAAGG
[49 nt withheld, positions 321-369]
T
[91 nt withheld, positions 371-461]
G
[124 nt withheld, positions 463-586]
CCCATTCGCCATTCAGGCTGCGCAACTGTTGGGAAGGGCGATCGGTGCGGGCCTCTTCGCTATTACGCCA
GCTGGCGAAAGGGGGATGTGCTGCAAGGCGATTAAGTTGGGTAACGCCAGGGTTTTCCCAGTCACGACGT
TGTAAAACGACGGCCAGTGAGCGCGCCTCGTTCATTCACGTTTTTGAACCCGTGGAGGACGGGCAGACTC
GCGGTGCAAATGTGTTTTACAGCGTGATGGAGCAGATGAAGATGCTCGACACGCTGCAGAACACGCAGCT
AGATTAACCCTAGAAAGATAATCATATTGTGACGTACGTTAAAGATAATCATGTGTAAAATTGACGCATG
TGTTTTATCGGTCTGTATATCGAGGTTTATTTATTAATTTGAATAGATATTAAGTTTTATTATATTTACA
CTTACATACTAATAATAAATTCAACAAACAATTTATTTATGTTTATTTATTTATTAAAAAAAACAAAAAC
TCAAAATTTCTTCTATAAAGTAACAAAACTTTTATGAGGGACAGCCCCCCCCCAAAGCCCCCAGGGATGT
AATTACGTCCCTCCCCCGCTAGGGGGCAGCAGCGAGCCGCCCGGGGCTCCGCTCCGGTCCGGCGCTCCCC
CCGCATCCCCGAGCCGGCAGCGTGCGGGGACAGCCCGGGCACGGGGAAGGTGGCACGGGATCGCTTTCCT
CTGAACGCTTCTCGCTGCTCTTTGAGCCTGCAGACACCTGGGGGGATACGGGGAAAAGGCCTCCACGGCC
AACTAGTGAAAAACCGCACTTGTCCGGAAACCCCGGGAATCTAACCCGGCTGAACGGATTTAGAGTCCGT
TCGATCTACATGATCAGGTTTCCGAGGTACCCAGGCGGCGCACAAGCTATATAAACCTGAAGGAAATCTC
AACTTTACACTTAGGTCAAGTTACTTATCGTACTAGAGCTTCAGCAGGAAATTTAACTAAAATCTAATTT
AACCAGCATAGCAAATATCATTTATTCCCAAAATGCTAAAGTTTGAGATAAACGGACTTGATTTCCGGCT
GTTTTGACACTATCCAGAATGCCTTGCAGATGGGTGGGGCATGCTAAATACTGCAGGAMAARNNNNNNGG
MTACCCCGGGAATCTAACCCGGCTGAACGGATTTAGAGTCCGTTCGATCTACATGATCAGGTTTCCGAGG
TACCCAGGCGGCGCACAAGCTATATAAACCTGAAGGAAATCTCAACTTTACACTTAGGTCAAGTTACTTA
TCGTACTAGAGCTTCAGCAGGAAATTTAACTAAAATCTAATTTAACCAGCATAGCAAATATCATTTATTC
CCAAAATGCTAAAGTTTGAGATAAACGGACTTGATTTCCGGCTGTTTTGACACTATCCAGAATGCCTTGC
AGATGGGTGGGGCATGCTAAATACTGCAGGAAAAACCGCACTTGTCCGGAAACCCCGGGAATCTAACCCG
GCTGAACGGATTTAGAGTCCGTTCGATCTACATGATCAGGTTTCCGAGGTACCCAGGCGGCGCACAAGCT
ATATAAACCTGAAGGAAATCTCAACTTTACACTTAGGTCAAGTTACTTATCGTACTAGAGCTTCAGCAGG
AAATTTAACTAAAATCTAATTTAACCAGCATAGCAAATATCATTTATTCCCAAAATGCTAAAGTTTGAGA
TAAACGGACTTGATTTCCGGCTGTTTTGACACTATCCAGAATGCCTTGCAGATGGGTGGGGCATGCTAAA
TACTGCAGGAAAAACCGCACTTGTCCGGAAACCCCGGGAATCTAACCCGGCTGAACGGATTTAGAGTCCG
TTCGATCTACATGATCAGGTTTCCGAGGTACCCAGGCGGCGCACAAGCTATATAAACCTGAAGGAAATCT
CAACTTTACACTTAGGTCAAGTTACTTATCGTACTAGAGCTTCAGCAGGAAATTTAACTAAAATCTAATT
TAACCAGCATAGCAAATATCATTTATTCCCAAAATGCTAAAGTTTGAGATAAACGGACTTGATTTCCGGC
TGTTTTGACACTATCCAGAATGCCTTGCAGATGGGTGGGGCATGCTAAATACTGCAGAACTAGTGCTCTA
GAAAGGATCTGCGATCGCTCCGGTGCCCGTCAGTGGGCAGAGCGCACATCGCCCACAGTCCCCGAGAAGT
TGGGGGGAGGGGTCGGCAATTGAACGGGTGCCTAGAGAAGGTGGCGCGGGGTAAACTGGGAAAGTGATGT
CGTGTACTGGCTCCGCCTTTTTCCCGAGGGTGGGGGAGAACCGTATATAAGTGCAGTAGTCGCCGTGAAC
GTTCTTTTTCGCAACGGGTTTGCCGCCAGAACACAGCTGAAGCTTCGAGGGGCTCGCATCTCTCCTTCAC
GCGCCCGCCGCCCTACCTGAGGCCGCCATCCACGCCGGTTGAGTCGCGTTCTGCCGCCTCCCGCCTGTGG
TGCCTCCTGAACTGCGTCCGCCGTCTAGGTAAGTTTAAAGCTCAGGTCGAGACCGGGCCTTTGTCCGGCG
CTCCCTTGGAGCCTACCTAGACTCAGCCGGCTCTCCACGCTTTGCCTGACCCTGCTTGCTCAACTCTACG
TCTTTGTTTCGTTTTCTGTTCTGCGCCGTTACAGATCCAAGCTGTGACCGGCGCCTACTCTAGAGCTAGC
GCCACCATGGTGTCCAAGGGCGAGGAACTGTTCACCGGCGTGGTGCCCATCCTGGTGGAACTGGATGGCG
ACGTGAACGGCCACAAGTTCTCTGTGCGGGGAGAGGGCGAAGGCGACGCCACAAATGGCAAGCTGACCCT
GAAGTTCATCTGCACCACCGGCAAGCTGCCCGTGCCTTGGCCTACCCTCGTGACCACACTGACCTACGGC
GTGCAGTGCTTCAGCAGATACCCCGACCATATGAAGCGGCACGACTTCTTCAAGAGCGCCATGCCCGAGG
GCTACGTGCAGGAACGGACCATCAGCTTCAAGGACGACGGCACCTACAAGACCAGAGCCGAAGTGAAGTT
CGAGGGCGACACCCTCGTGAACCGGATCGAGCTGAAGGGCATCGATTTCAAAGAGGACGGCAACATCCTG
GGCCACAAGCTGGAGTACAACTTCAACAGCCACTAGGTGTACATCACCGCCGACAAGCAGAAGAACGGCA
TCAAGGCCAACTTCAAGATCCGGCACAACGTGGAAGATGGCAGCGTGCAGCTGGCCGACCACTACCAGCA
GAACACCCCCATCGGAGATGGCCCCGTGCTGCTGCCCGACAACCACTACCTGAGCACCCAGAGCGTGCTG
AGCAAGGACCCCAACGAGAAGCGGGACCACATGGTGCTGCTGGAATTCGTGACCGCCGCTGGCATCACCC
ACGGCATGGACGAGCTGTACAAGGGCAGCCACCATCACCATCACCATTAATAATAAGGCCGCGCCCCTCT
CCCTCCCCCCCCCCTAACGTTACTGGCCGAAGCCGCTTGGAATAAGGCCGGTGTGCGTTTGTCTATATGT
TATTTTCCACCATATTGCCGTCTTTTGGCAATGTGAGGGCCCGGAAACCTGGCCCTGTCTTCTTGACGAG
CATTCCTAGGGGTCTTTCCCCTCTCGCCAAAGGAATGCAAGGTCTGTTGAATGTCGTGAAGGAAGCAGTT
CCTCTGGAAGCTTCTTGAAGACAAACAACGTCTGTAGCGACCCTTTGCAGGCAGCGGAACCCCCCACCTG
GCGACAGGTGCCTCTGCGGCCAAAAGCCACGTGTATAAGATACACCTGCAAAGGCGGCACAACCCCAGTG
CCACGTTGTGAGTTGGATAGTTGTGGAAAGAGTCAAATGGCTCTCCTCAAGCGTATTCAACAAGGGGCTG
AAGGATGCCCAGAAGGTACCCCATTGTATGGGATCTGATCTGGGGCCTCGGTGCACATGCTTTACATGTG
TTTAGTCGAGGTTAAAAAAACGTCTAGGCCCCCCGAACCACGGGGACGTGGTTTTCCTTTGAAAAACACG
ATGATAATATGGCCACAACCATGGCGTCCGGAATGGCCAAGCCTTTGTCTCAAGAAGAATCCACCCTCAT
TGAAAGAGCAACGGCTACAATCAACAGCATCCCCATCTCTGAAGACTACAGCGTCGCCAGCGCAGCTCTC
TCTAGCGACGGCCGCATCTTCACTGGTGTCAATGTATATCATTTTACTGGGGGACCTTGTGCAGAACTCG
TGGTGCTGGGCACTGCTGCTGCTGCGGCAGCTGGCAACCTGACTTGTATCGTCGCGATCGGAAATGAGAA
CAGGGGCATCTTGAGCCCCTGCGGACGGTGCCGACAGGTGCTTCTCGATCTGCATCCTGGGATCAAAGCC
ATAGTGAAGGACAGTGATGGACAGCCGACGGCAGTTGGGATTCGTGAATTGCTGCCCTCTGGTTATGTGT
GGGAGGGCTGACCATGGGTCGACAATCAACCTCTGGATTACAAAATTTGTGAAAGATTGACTGGTATTCT
TAACTATGTTGCTCCTTTTACGCTATGTGGATACGCTGCTTTAATGCCTTTGTATCATGCGTTAACTAAA
CTTGTTTATTGCAGCTTATAATGGTTACAAATAAAGCAATAGCATCACAAATTTCACAAATAAAGCATTT
TTTTCACTGCATTCTAGTTGTGGTTTGTCCAAACTCATCAATGTATCTTATCATGTCTGGAATTGACTCA
AATGATGTCAATTAGTCTATCAGAAGCTCATCTGGTCTCCCTTCCGGGGGACAAGACATCCCTGTTTAAT
ATTTAAACAGCAGTGTTCCCAAACTGGGTTCTTATATCCCTTGCTCTGGTCAACCAGGTTGCAGGGTTTC
CTGTCCTCACAGGAACGAAGTCCCTAAAGAAACAGTGGCAGCCAGGTTTAGCCCCGGAATTGACTGGATT
CCTTTTTTAGGGCCCATTGGTATGGCTTTTTCCCCGTATCCCCCCAGGTGTCTGCAGGCTCAAAGAGCAG
CGAGAAGCGTTCAGAGGAAAGCGATCCCGTGCCACCTTCCCCGTGCCCGGGCTGTCCCCGCACGCTGCCG
GCTCGGGGATGCGGGGGGAGCGCCGGACCGGAGCGGAGCCCCGGGCGGCTCGCTGCTGCCCCCTAGCGGG
GGAGGGACGTAATTACATCCCTGGGGGCTTTGGGGGGGGGCTGTCCCTGATATCTATAACAAGAAAATAT
ATATATAATAAGTTATCACGTAAGTAGAACATGAAATAACAATATAATTATCGTATGAGTTAAATCTTAA
AAGTCACGTAAAAGATAATCATGCGTCATTTTGACTCACGCGGTCGTTATAGTTCAAAATCAGTGACACT
TACCGCATTGACAAGCACGCCTCACGGGAGCTCCAAGCGGCGACTGAGATGTCCTAAATGCACAGCGACG
GATTCGCGCTATTTAGAAAGAGAGAGCAATATTTCAAGAATGCATGCGTCAATTTTACGCAGACTATCTT
TCTAGGGTTAATCTAGCTGCATCAGGATCATATCGTCGGGTCTTTTTTCCGGCTCAGTCATCGCCCAAGC
TGGCGCTATCTGGGCATCGGGGAGGAAGAAGCCCGTGCCTTTTCCCGCGAGGTTGAAGCGGCATGGAAAG
AGTTTGCCGAGGATGACTGCTGCTGCATTGACGTTGAGCGAAAACGCACGTTTACCATGATGATTCGGGA
AGGTGTGGCCATGCACGCCTTTAACGGTGAACTGTTCGTTCAGGCCACCTGGGATACCAGTTCGTCGCGG
CTTTTCCGGACACAGTTCCGGATGGTCAGCCCGAAGCGCATCAGCAACCCGAACAATACCGGCGACAGCC
GGAACTGCCGTGCCGGTGTGCAGATTAATGACAGCGGTGCGGCGCTGGGATATTACGTCAGCGAGGACGG
GTATCCTGGCTGGATGCCGCAGAAATGGACATGGATACCCCGTGAGTTACCCGGCGGGCGCGCTTGGCGT
AATCATGGTCATAGCTGTTTCCTGTGTGAAATTGTTATCCGCTCACAATTCCACACAACATACGAGCCGG
AAGCATAAAGTGTAAAGCCTGGGGTGCCTAATGAGTGAGCTAACTCACATTAATTGCGTTGCGCTCACTG
CCCGCTTTCCAGTCGGGAAACCTGTCGTGCCAGCTGCATTAATGAATCGGCCAACGCGCGGGGAGAGGCG
GTTTGCGTATTGGGCGCTCTTCCGCTTCCTCGCTCACTGACTCGCTGCGCTCGGTCGTTCGGCTGCGGCG
AGCGGTATCAGCTCACTCAAAGGCGGTAATACGGTTATCCACAGAATCAGGGGATAACGCAGGAAAGAAC
ATGTGAGCAAAAGGCCAGCAAAAGGCCAGGAACCGTAAAAAGGCCGCGTTGCTGGCGTTTTTCCATAGGC
TCCGCCCCCCTGACGAGCATCACAAAAATCGACGCTCAAGTCAGAGGTGGCGAAACCCGACAGGACTATA
AAGATACCAGGCGTTTCCCCCTGGAAGCTCCCTCGTGCGCTCTCCTGTTCCGACCCTGCCGCTTACCGGA
TACCTGTCCGCCTTTCTCCCTTCGGGAAGCGTGGCGCTTTCTCATAGCTCACGCTGTAGGTATCTCAGTT
CGGTGTAGGTCGTTCGCTCCAAGCTGGGCTGTGTGCACGAACCCCCCGTTCAGCCCGACCGCTGCGCCTT
ATCCGGTAACTATCGTCTTGAGTCCAACCCGGTAAGACACGACTTATCGCCACTGGCAGCAGCCACTGGT
AACAGGATTAGCAGAGCGAGGTATGTAGGCGGTGCTACAGAGTTCTTGAAGTGGTGGCCTAACTACGGCT
ACACTAGAAGAACAGTATTTGGTATCTGCGCTCTGCTGAAGCCAGTTACCTTCGGAAAAAGAGTTGGTAG
CTCTTGATCCGGCAAACAAACCACCGCTGGTAGCGGTGGTTTTTTTGTTTGCAAGCAGCAGATTACGCGC
AGAAAAAAAGGATCTCAAGAAGATCCTTTGATCTTTTCTACGGGGTCTGACGCTCAGTGGAACGAAAACT
CACGTTAAGGGATTTTGGTCATGAGATTATCAAAAAGGATCTTCACCTAGATCCTTTTAAATTAAAAATG
AAGTTTTAAATCAATCTAAAGTATATATGAGTAAACTTGGTCTGACAGTTACCAATGCTTAATCAGTGAG
GCACCTATCTCAGCGATCTGTCTATTTCGTTCATCCATAGTTGCCTGACTCCCCGTCGTGTAGATAACTA
CGATACGGGAGGGCTTACCATCTGGCCCCAGTGCTGCAATGATACCGCGAGACCCACGCTCACCGGCTCC
AGATTTATCAGCAATAAACCAGCCAGCCGGAAGGGCCGAGCGCAGAAGTGGTCCTGCAACTTTATCCGCC
TCCATCCAGTCTATTAATTGTTGCCGGGAAGCTAGAGTAAGTAGTTCGCCAGTTAATAGTTTGCGCAACG
TTGTTGCCATTGCTACAGGCATCGTGGTGTCACGCTCGTCGTTTGGTATGGCTTCATTCAGCTCCGGTTC
CCAACGATCAAGGCGAGTTACATGATCCCCCATGTTGTGCAAAAAAGCGGTTAGCTCCTTCGGTCCTCCG
ATCGTTGTCAGAAGTAAGTTGGCCGCAGTGTTATCACTCATGGTTATGGCAGCACTGCATAATTCTCTTA
CTGTCATGCCATCCGTAAGATGCTTTTCTGTGACTGGTGAGTACTCAACCAAGTCATTCTGAGAATAGTG
TATGCGGCGACCGAGTTGCTCTTGCCCGGCGTCAATACGGGATAATACCGCGCCACATAGCAGAACTTTA
AAAGTGCTCATCATTGGAAAACGTTCTTCGGGGCGAAAACTCTCAAGGATCTTACCGCTGTTGAGATCCA
GTTCGATGTAACCCACTCGTGCACCCAACTGATCTTCAGCATCTTTTACTTTCACCAGCGTTTCTGGGTG
AGCAAAAACAGGAAGGCAAAATGCCGCAAAAAAGGGAATAAGGGCGACACGGAAATGTTGAATACTCAT
