>Addgene plasmid #140015 | pAS_4xMma PylT_GFP 150TAG 6xHis | depositor partial sequence | sequence record 298063 | pAS_4xMma PylT_GFP 150TAG 6xHis
ACTCTTCCTTTTTCAATATTATTGAAGCATTTATCAGGGTTATTGTCTCATGAGCGGATACATATTTGAA
TGTATTTAGAAAAATAAACAAATAGGGGTTCCGCGCACATTTCCCCGAAAAGTGCCACCTAAATTGTAAG
CGTTAATATTTTGTTAAAATTCGCGTTAAATTTTTGTTAAATCAGCTCATTTTTTAACCAATAGGCCGAA
ATCGGCAAAATCCCTTATAAATCAAAAGAATAGACCGAGATAGGGT
[37 nt withheld, positions 257-293]
AAAGAACGTGGACTCCAACGTCAAAGG
[49 nt withheld, positions 321-369]
T
[91 nt withheld, positions 371-461]
G
[124 nt withheld, positions 463-586]
CCCATTCGCCATTCAGGCTGCGCAACTGTTGGGAAGGGCGATCGGTGCGGGCCTCTTCGCTATTACGCCA
GCTGGCGAAAGGGGGATGTGCTGCAAGGCGATTAAGTTGGGTAACGCCAGGGTTTTCCCAGTCACGACGT
TGTAAAACGACGGCCAGTGAGCGCGCCTCGTTCATTCACGTTTTTGAACCCGTGGAGGACGGGCAGACTC
GCGGTGCAAATGTGTTTTACAGCGTGATGGAGCAGATGAAGATGCTCGACACGCTGCAGAACACGCAGCT
AGATTAACCCTAGAAAGATAATCATATTGTGACGTACGTTAAAGATAATCATGTGTAAAATTGACGCATG
TGTTTTATCGGTCTGTATATCGAGGTTTATTTATTAATTTGAATAGATATTAAGTTTTATTATATTTACA
CTTACATACTAATAATAAATTCAACAAACAATTTATTTATGTTTATTTATTTATTAAAAAAAACAAAAAC
TCAAAATTTCTTCTATAAAGTAACAAAACTTTTATGAGGGACAGCCCCCCCCCAAAGCCCCCAGGGATGT
AATTACGTCCCTCCCCCGCTAGGGGGCAGCAGCGAGCCGCCCGGGGCTCCGCTCCGGTCCGGCGCTCCCC
CCGCATCCCCGAGCCGGCAGCGTGCGGGGACAGCCCGGGCACGGGGAAGGTGGCACGGGATCGCTTTCCT
CTGAACGCTTCTCGCTGCTCTTTGAGCCTGCAGACACCTGGGGGGATACGGGGAAAAGGCCTCCACGGCC
AACTAGTGAAAAACCGCACTTGTCCGGAAACCCCGGGAATCTAACCCGGCTGAACGGATTTAGAGTCCGT
TCGATCTACATGATCAGGTTTCCGAGGTACCCAGGCGGCGCACAAGCTATATAAACCTGAAGGAAATCTC
AACTTTACACTTAGGTCAAGTTACTTATCGTACTAGAGCTTCAGCAGGAAATTTAACTAAAATCTAATTT
AACCAGCATAGCAAATATCATTTATTCCCAAAATGCTAAAGTTTGAGATAAACGGACTTGATTTCCGGCT
GTTTTGACACTATCCAGAATGCCTTGCAGATGGGTGGGGCATGCTAAATACTGCAGGAAAAAGGAAACCC
CGGGAATCTAACCCGGCTGAACGGATTTAGAGTCCGTTCGATCTACATGATCAGGTTTCCGAGGTACCCA
GGCGGCGCACAAGCTATATAAACCTGAAGGAAATCTCAACTTTACACTTAGGTCAAGTTACTTATCGTAC
TAGAGCTTCAGCAGGAAATTTAACTAAAATCTAATTTAACCAGCATAGCAAATATCATTTATTCCCAAAA
TGCTAAAGTTTGAGATAAACGGACTTGATTTCCGGCTGTTTTGACACTATCCAGAATGCCTTGCAGATGG
GTGGGGCATGCTAAATACTGCAGGAAAAACCGCACTTGTCCGGAAACCCCGGGAATCTAACCCGGCTGAA
CGGATTTAGAGTCCGTTCGATCTACATGATCAGGTTTCCGAGGTACCCAGGCGGCGCACAAGCTATATAA
ACCTGAAGGAAATCTCAACTTTACACTTAGGTCAAGTTACTTATCGTACTAGAGCTTCAGCAGGAAATTT
AACTAAAATCTAATTTAACCAGCATAGCAAATATCATTTATTCCCAAAATGCTAAAGTTTGAGATAAACG
GACTTGATTTCCGGCTGTTTTGACACTATCCAGAATGCCTTGCAGATGGGTGGGGCATGCTAAATACTGC
AGGAAAAACCGCACTTGTCCGGAAACCCCGGGAATCTAACCCGGCTGAACGGATTTAGAGTCCGTTCGAT
CTACATGATCAGGTTTCCGAGGTACCCAGGCGGCGCACAAGCTATATAAACCTGAAGGAAATCTCAACTT
TACACTTAGGTCAAGTTACTTATCGTACTAGAGCTTCAGCAGGAAATTTAACTAAAATCTAATTTAACCA
GCATAGCAAATATCATTTATTCCCAAAATGCTAAAGTTTGAGATAAACGGACTTGATTTCCGGCTGTTTT
GACACTATCCAGAATGCCTTGCAGATGGGTGGGGCATGCTAAATACTGCAGAACTAGTGCTCTAGAAAGG
ATCTGCGATCGCTCCGGTGCCCGTCAGTGGGCAGAGCGCACATCGCCCACAGTCCCCGAGAAGTTGGGGG
GAGGGGTCGGCAATTGAACGGGTGCCTAGAGAAGGTGGCGCGGGGTAAACTGGGAAAGTGATGTCGTGTA
CTGGCTCCGCCTTTTTCCCGAGGGTGGGGGAGAACCGTATATAAGTGCAGTAGTCGCCGTGAACGTTCTT
TTTCGCAACGGGTTTGCCGCCAGAACACAGCTGAAGCTTCGAGGGGCTCGCATCTCTCCTTCACGCGCCC
GCCGCCCTACCTGAGGCCGCCATCCACGCCGGTTGAGTCGCGTTCTGCCGCCTCCCGCCTGTGGTGCCTC
CTGAACTGCGTCCGCCGTCTAGGTAAGTTTAAAGCTCAGGTCGAGACCGGGCCTTTGTCCGGCGCTCCCT
TGGAGCCTACCTAGACTCAGCCGGCTCTCCACGCTTTGCCTGACCCTGCTTGCTCAACTCTACGTCTTTG
TTTCGTTTTCTGTTCTGCGCCGTTACAGATCCAAGCTGTGACCGGCGCCTACTCTAGAGCTAGCGCCACC
ATGGTGTCCAAGGGCGAGGAACTGTTCACCGGCGTGGTGCCCATCCTGGTGGAACTGGATGGCGACGTGA
ACGGCCACAAGTTCTCTGTGCGGGGAGAGGGCGAAGGCGACGCCACAAATGGCAAGCTGACCCTGAAGTT
CATCTGCACCACCGGCAAGCTGCCCGTGCCTTGGCCTACCCTCGTGACCACACTGACCTACGGCGTGCAG
TGCTTCAGCAGATACCCCGACCATATGAAGCGGCACGACTTCTTCAAGAGCGCCATGCCCGAGGGCTACG
TGCAGGAACGGACCATCAGCTTCAAGGACGACGGCACCTACAAGACCAGAGCCGAAGTGAAGTTCGAGGG
CGACACCCTCGTGAACCGGATCGAGCTGAAGGGCATCGATTTCAAAGAGGACGGCAACATCCTGGGCCAC
AAGCTGGAGTACAACTTCAACAGCCACTAGGTGTACATCACCGCCGACAAGCAGAAGAACGGCATCAAGG
CCAACTTCAAGATCCGGCACAACGTGGAAGATGGCAGCGTGCAGCTGGCCGACCACTACCAGCAGAACAC
CCCCATCGGAGATGGCCCCGTGCTGCTGCCCGACAACCACTACCTGAGCACCCAGAGCGTGCTGAGCAAG
GACCCCAACGAGAAGCGGGACCACATGGTGCTGCTGGAATTCGTGACCGCCGCTGGCATCACCCACGGCA
TGGACGAGCTGTACAAGGGCAGCCACCATCACCATCACCATTAATAATAAGGCCGCGCCCCTCTCCCTCC
CCCCCCCCTAACGTTACTGGCCGAAGCCGCTTGGAATAAGGCCGGTGTGCGTTTGTCTATATGTTATTTT
CCACCATATTGCCGTCTTTTGGCAATGTGAGGGCCCGGAAACCTGGCCCTGTCTTCTTGACGAGCATTCC
TAGGGGTCTTTCCCCTCTCGCCAAAGGAATGCAAGGTCTGTTGAATGTCGTGAAGGAAGCAGTTCCTCTG
GAAGCTTCTTGAAGACAAACAACGTCTGTAGCGACCCTTTGCAGGCAGCGGAACCCCCCACCTGGCGACA
GGTGCCTCTGCGGCCAAAAGCCACGTGTATAAGATACACCTGCAAAGGCGGCACAACCCCAGTGCCACGT
TGTGAGTTGGATAGTTGTGGAAAGAGTCAAATGGCTCTCCTCAAGCGTATTCAACAAGGGGCTGAAGGAT
GCCCAGAAGGTACCCCATTGTATGGGATCTGATCTGGGGCCTCGGTGCACATGCTTTACATGTGTTTAGT
CGAGGTTAAAAAAACGTCTAGGCCCCCCGAACCACGGGGACGTGGTTTTCCTTTGAAAAACACGATGATA
ATATGGCCACAACCATGGCGTCCGGAATGGCCAAGCCTTTGTCTCAAGAAGAATCCACCCTCATTGAAAG
AGCAACGGCTACAATCAACAGCATCCCCATCTCTGAAGACTACAGCGTCGCCAGCGCAGCTCTCTCTAGC
GACGGCCGCATCTTCACTGGTGTCAATGTATATCATTTTACTGGGGGACCTTGTGCAGAACTCGTGGTGC
TGGGCACTGCTGCTGCTGCGGCAGCTGGCAACCTGACTTGTATCGTCGCGATCGGAAATGAGAACAGGGG
CATCTTGAGCCCCTGCGGACGGTGCCGACAGGTGCTTCTCGATCTGCATCCTGGGATCAAAGCCATAGTG
AAGGACAGTGATGGACAGCCGACGGCAGTTGGGATTCGTGAATTGCTGCCCTCTGGTTATGTGTGGGAGG
GCTGACCATGGGTCGACAATCAACCTCTGGATTACAAAATTTGTGAAAGATTGACTGGTATTCTTAACTA
TGTTGCTCCTTTTACGCTATGTGGATACGCTGCTTTAATGCCTTTGTATCATGCGTTAACTAAACTTGTT
TATTGCAGCTTATAATGGTTACAAATAAAGCAATAGCATCACAAATTTCACAAATAAAGCATTTTTTTCA
CTGCATTCTAGTTGTGGTTTGTCCAAACTCATCAATGTATCTTATCATGTCTGGAATTGACTCAAATGAT
GTCAATTAGTCTATCAGAAGCTCATCTGGTCTCCCTTCCGGGGGACAAGACATCCCTGTTTAATATTTAA
ACAGCAGTGTTCCCAAACTGGGTTCTTATATCCCTTGCTCTGGTCAACCAGGTTGCAGGGTTTCCTGTCC
TCACAGGAACGAAGTCCCTAAAGAAACAGTGGCAGCCAGGTTTAGCCCCGGAATTGACTGGATTCCTTTT
TTAGGGCCCATTGGTATGGCTTTTTCCCCGTATCCCCCCAGGTGTCTGCAGGCTCAAAGAGCAGCGAGAA
GCGTTCAGAGGAAAGCGATCCCGTGCCACCTTCCCCGTGCCCGGGCTGTCCCCGCACGCTGCCGGCTCGG
GGATGCGGGGGGAGCGCCGGACCGGAGCGGAGCCCCGGGCGGCTCGCTGCTGCCCCCTAGCGGGGGAGGG
ACGTAATTACATCCCTGGGGGCTTTGGGGGGGGGCTGTCCCTGATATCTATAACAAGAAAATATATATAT
AATAAGTTATCACGTAAGTAGAACATGAAATAACAATATAATTATCGTATGAGTTAAATCTTAAAAGTCA
CGTAAAAGATAATCATGCGTCATTTTGACTCACGCGGTCGTTATAGTTCAAAATCAGTGACACTTACCGC
ATTGACAAGCACGCCTCACGGGAGCTCCAAGCGGCGACTGAGATGTCCTAAATGCACAGCGACGGATTCG
CGCTATTTAGAAAGAGAGAGCAATATTTCAAGAATGCATGCGTCAATTTTACGCAGACTATCTTTCTAGG
GTTAATCTAGCTGCATCAGGATCATATCGTCGGGTCTTTTTTCCGGCTCAGTCATCGCCCAAGCTGGCGC
TATCTGGGCATCGGGGAGGAAGAAGCCCGTGCCTTTTCCCGCGAGGTTGAAGCGGCATGGAAAGAGTTTG
CCGAGGATGACTGCTGCTGCATTGACGTTGAGCGAAAACGCACGTTTACCATGATGATTCGGGAAGGTGT
GGCCATGCACGCCTTTAACGGTGAACTGTTCGTTCAGGCCACCTGGGATACCAGTTCGTCGCGGCTTTTC
CGGACACAGTTCCGGATGGTCAGCCCGAAGCGCATCAGCAACCCGAACAATACCGGCGACAGCCGGAACT
GCCGTGCCGGTGTGCAGATTAATGACAGCGGTGCGGCGCTGGGATATTACGTCAGCGAGGACGGGTATCC
TGGCTGGATGCCGCAGAAATGGACATGGATACCCCGTGAGTTACCCGGCGGGCGCGCTTGGCGTAATCAT
GGTCATAGCTGTTTCCTGTGTGAAATTGTTATCCGCTCACAATTCCACACAACATACGAGCCGGAAGCAT
AAAGTGTAAAGCCTGGGGTGCCTAATGAGTGAGCTAACTCACATTAATTGCGTTGCGCTCACTGCCCGCT
TTCCAGTCGGGAAACCTGTCGTGCCAGCTGCATTAATGAATCGGCCAACGCGCGGGGAGAGGCGGTTTGC
GTATTGGGCGCTCTTCCGCTTCCTCGCTCACTGACTCGCTGCGCTCGGTCGTTCGGCTGCGGCGAGCGGT
ATCAGCTCACTCAAAGGCGGTAATACGGTTATCCACAGAATCAGGGGATAACGCAGGAAAGAACATGTGA
GCAAAAGGCCAGCAAAAGGCCAGGAACCGTAAAAAGGCCGCGTTGCTGGCGTTTTTCCATAGGCTCCGCC
CCCCTGACGAGCATCACAAAAATCGACGCTCAAGTCAGAGGTGGCGAAACCCGACAGGACTATAAAGATA
CCAGGCGTTTCCCCCTGGAAGCTCCCTCGTGCGCTCTCCTGTTCCGACCCTGCCGCTTACCGGATACCTG
TCCGCCTTTCTCCCTTCGGGAAGCGTGGCGCTTTCTCATAGCTCACGCTGTAGGTATCTCAGTTCGGTGT
AGGTCGTTCGCTCCAAGCTGGGCTGTGTGCACGAACCCCCCGTTCAGCCCGACCGCTGCGCCTTATCCGG
TAACTATCGTCTTGAGTCCAACCCGGTAAGACACGACTTATCGCCACTGGCAGCAGCCACTGGTAACAGG
ATTAGCAGAGCGAGGTATGTAGGCGGTGCTACAGAGTTCTTGAAGTGGTGGCCTAACTACGGCTACACTA
GAAGGACAGTATTTGGTATCTGCGCTCTGCTGAAGCCAGTTACCTTCGGAAAAAGAGTTGGTAGCTCTTG
ATCCGGCAAACAAACCACCGCTGGTAGCGGTGGTTTTTTTGTTTGCAAGCAGCAGATTACGCGCAGAAAA
AAAGGATCTCAAGAAGATCCTTTGATCTTTTCTACGGGGTCTGACGCTCAGTGGAACGAAAACTCACGTT
AAGGGATTTTGGTCATGAGATTATCAAAAAGGATCTTCACCTAGATCCTTTTAAATTAAAAATGAAGTTT
TAAATCAATCTAAAGTATATATGAGTAAACTTGGTCTGACAGTTACCAATGCTTAATCAGTGAGGCACCT
ATCTCAGCGATCTGTCTATTTCGTTCATCCATAGTTGCCTGACTCCCCGTCGTGTAGATAACTACGATAC
GGGAGGGCTTACCATCTGGCCCCAGTGCTGCAATGATACCGCGAGACCCACGCTCACCGGCTCCAGATTT
ATCAGCAATAAACCAGCCAGCCGGAAGGGCCGAGCGCAGAAGTGGTCCTGCAACTTTATCCGCCTCCATC
CAGTCTATTAATTGTTGCCGGGAAGCTAGAGTAAGTAGTTCGCCAGTTAATAGTTTGCGCAACGTTGTTG
CCATTGCTACAGGCATCGTGGTGTCACGCTCGTCGTTTGGTATGGCTTCATTCAGCTCCGGTTCCCAACG
ATCAAGGCGAGTTACATGATCCCCCATGTTGTGCAAAAAAGCGGTTAGCTCCTTCGGTCCTCCGATCGTT
GTCAGAAGTAAGTTGGCCGCAGTGTTATCACTCATGGTTATGGCAGCACTGCATAATTCTCTTACTGTCA
TGCCATCCGTAAGATGCTTTTCTGTGACTGGTGAGTACTCAACCAAGTCATTCTGAGAATAGTGTATGCG
GCGACCGAGTTGCTCTTGCCCGGCGTCAATACGGGATAATACCGCGCCACATAGCAGAACTTTAAAAGTG
CTCATCATTGGAAAACGTTCTTCGGGGCGAAAACTCTCAAGGATCTTACCGCTGTTGAGATCCAGTTCGA
TGTAACCCACTCGTGCACCCAACTGATCTTCAGCATCTTTTACTTTCACCAGCGTTTCTGGGTGAGCAAA
AACAGGAAGGCAAAATGCCGCAAAAAAGGGAATAAGGGCGACACGGAAATGTTGAATACTCAT
